>Addgene plasmid #28012 | pCFPT7 | depositor full sequence | sequence record 13253 | Author sequence
CTCCTGCATTAGGAAGCAGCCCAGTAGTAGGTTGAGGCCGTTGAGCACCGCCGCCGCAAGGAATGGTGCA
TGCAAGGAGATGGCGCCCAACAGTCCCCCGGCCACGGGGCCTGCCACCATACCCACGCCGAAACAAGCGC
TCATGAGCCCGAAGTGGCGAGCCCGATCTTCCCCATCGGTGATGTCGGCGATATAGGCGCCAGCAACCGC
ACCTGTGGCGCCGGTGATGCCGGCCACGATGCGTCCGGCGTAGAGGATCGAGATCTCGATCCCGCGAAAT
TAATACGACTCACTATAGGGGAATTGTGAGCGGATAACAATTCCCCTCTAGAATTAAAGAGGAGAAAGCT
ACCGCATGCGTAAAGGAGAAGAACTTTTCACTGGAGTTGTCCCAATTCTTGTTGAATTAGATGGTGATGT
TAATGGGCACAAATTTTCTGTCAGTGGAGAGGGTGAAGGTGATGCAACATACGGAAAACTTACCCTTAAA
TTTATTTGCACTACTGGAAAACTACCTGTTCCATGGCCAACACTTGTCACTACTTTGACTTGGGGTGTTC
AATGCTTTTCAAGATACCCAGATCATATGAAACGGCATGACTTTTTCAAGAGTGCCATGCCCGAAGGTTA
TGTACAGGAAAGAACTATATTTTTCAAAGATGACGGGAACTACAAGACACGTGCTGAAGTCAAGTTTGAA
GGTGATACCCTTGTTAATAGAATCGAGTTAAAAGGTATTGATTTTAAAGAAGATGGAAACATTCTTGGAC
ACAAATTGGAATACAACTATATTTCACACAATGTATACATCACTGCAGACAAACAAAAGAATGGAATCAA
AGCTCATTTCAAAATTAGACACAACATTGAAGATGGAAGCGTTCAACTAGCAGACCATTATCAACAAAAT
ACTCCAATTGGCGATGGCCCTGTCCTTTTACCAGACAACCATTACCTGTCCACACAATCTGCCCTTTCGA
AAGATCCCAACGAAAAGAGAGACCACATGGTCCTTCTTGAGTTTGTAACAGCTGCTGGGATTACACATGG
CATGGATGAACTATACAAATAAGAGCTCCATTAGCATCGCTAGCATTAAAGAGGAGAAAGCTACCGCATG
AACACGATTAACATCGCTAAGAACGACTTCTCTGACATCGAACTGGCTGCTATCCCGTTCAACACTCTGG
CTGACCATTACGGTGAGCGTTTAGCTCGCGAACAGTTGGCCCTTGAGCATGAGTCTTACGAGATGGGTGA
AGCACGCTTCCGCAAGATGTTTGAGCGTCAACTTAAAGCTGTGAGGTTGCGGATAACGCTGCCGCCAAGC
CTCTCATCACTACCCTACTCCCTAAGATGATTGCACGCATCAACGACTGGTTTGAGGAAGTGAAAGCTAA
GCGCGGCAAGCGCCCGACAGCCTTCCAGTTCCTGCAAGAAATCAAGCCGGAAGCCGTAGCGTACATCACC
ATTAAGACCACTCTGGCTTGCCTAACCAGTGCTGACAATACAACCGTTCAGGCTGTAGCAAGCGCAATCG
GTCGGGCCATTGAGGACGAGGCTCGCTTCGGTCGTATCCGTGACCTTGAAGCTAAGCACTTCAAGAAAAA
CGTTGAGGAACAACTCAACAAGCGCGTAGGGCACGTCTACAAGAAAGCATTTATGCAAGTTGTCGAGGCT
GACATGCTCTCTAAGGGTCTACTCGGTGGCGAGGCGTGGTCTTCGTGGCATAAGGAAGACTCTATTCATG
TAGGAGTACGCTGCATCGAGATGCTCATTGAGTCAACCGGAATGGTTAGCTTACACCGCCAAAATGCTGG
CGTAGTAGGTCAAGACTCTGAGACTATCGAACTCGCACCTGAATACGCTGAGGCTATCGCAACCCGTGCA
GGTGCGCTGGCTGGCATCTCTCCGATGTTCCAACCTTGCGTAGTTCCTCCTAAGCCGTGGACTGGCATTA
CTGGTGGTGGCTATTGGGCTAACGGTCGTCGTCCTCTGGCGCTGGTGCGTACTCACAGTAAGAAAGCACT
GATGCGCTACGAAGACGTTTACATGCCTGAGGTGTACAAAGCGATTAACATTGCGCAAAACACCGCATGG
AAAATCAACAAGAAAGTCCTAGCGGTCGCCAACGTAATCACCAAGTGGAAGCATTGTCCGGTCGAGGACA
TCCCTGCGATTGAGCGTGAAGAACTCCCGATGAAACCGGAAGACATCGACATGAATCCTGAGGCTCTCAC
CGCGTGGAAACGTGCTGCCGCTGCTGTGTACCGCAAGGACAAGGCTCGCAAGTCTCGCCGTATCAGCCTT
GAGTTCATGCTTGAGCAAGCCAATAAGTTTGCTAACCATAAGGCCATCTGGTTCCCTTACAACATGGACT
GGCGCGGTCGTGTTTACGCTGTGTCAATGTTCAACCCGCAAGGTAACGATATGACCAAAGGACTGCTTAC
GCTGGCGAAAGGTAAACCAATCGGTAAGGAAGGTTACTACTGGCTGAAAATCCACGGTGCAAACTGTGCG
GGTGTCGATAAGGTTCCGTTCCCTGAGCGCATCAAGTTCATTGAGGAAAACCACGAGAACATCATGGCTT
GCGCTAAGTCTCCACTGGAGAACACTTGGTGGGCTGAGCAAGATTCTCCGTTCTGCTTCCTTGCGTTCTG
CTTTGAGTACGCTGGGGTACAGCACCACGGCCTGAGCTATAACTGCTCCCTTCCGCTGGCGTTTGACGGG
TCTTGCTCTGGCATCCAGCACTTCTCCGCGATGCTCCGAGATGAGGTAGGTGGTCGCGCGGTTAACTTGC
TTCCTAGTGAAACCGTTCAGGACATCTACGGGATTGTTGCTAAGAAAGTCAACGAGATTCTACAAGCAGA
CGCAATCAATGGGACCGATAACGAAGTAGTTACCGTGACCGATGAGAACACTGGTGAAATCTCTGAGAAA
GTCAAGCTGGGCACTAAGGCACTGGCTGGTCAATGGCTGGCTTACGGTGTTACTCGCAGTGTGACTAAGC
GTTCAGTCATGACGCTGGCTTACGGGTCCAAAGAGTTCGGCTTCCGTCAACAAGTGCTGGAAGATACCAT
TCAGCCAGCTATTGATTCCGGCAAGGGTCTGATGTTCACTCAGCCGAATCAGGCTGCTGGATACATGGCT
AAGCTGATTTGGGAATCTGTGAGCGTGACGGTGGTAGCTGCGGTTGAAGCAATGAACTGGCTTAAGTCTG
CTGCTAAGCTGCTGGCTGCTGAGGTCAAAGATAAGAAGACTGGAGAGATTCTTCGCAAGCGTTGCGCTGT
GCATTGGGTAACTCCTGATGGTTTCCCTGTGTGGCAGGAATACAAGAAGCCTATTCAGACGCGCTTGAAC
CTGATGTTCCTCGGTCAGTTCCGCTTACAGCCTACCATTAACACCAACAAAGATAGCGAGATTGATGCAC
ACAAACAGGAGTCTGGTATCGCTCCTAACTTTGTACACAGCCAAGACGGTAGCCACCTTCGTAAGACTGT
AGTGTGGGCACACGAGAAGTACGGAATCGAATCTTTTGCACTGATTCACGACTCCTTCGGTACCATTCCG
GCTGACGCTGCGAACCTGTTCAAAGCAGTGCGCGAAACTATGGTTGACACATATGAGTCTTGTGATGTAC
TGGCTGATTTCTACGACCAGTTCGCTGACCAGTTGCACGAGTCTCAATTGGACAAAATGCCAGCACTTCC
GGCTAAAGGTAACTTGAACCTCCGTGACATCTTAGAGTCGGACTTCGCGTTCGCGTAACTCGAGGATCCG
GCTGCTAACAAAGCCCGAAAGGAAGCTGAGTTGGCTGCTGCCACCGCTGAGCAATAACTAGCATAACCCC
TTGGGGCCTCTAAACGGGTCTTGAGGGGTTTTTTGCTGAAAGGAGGAACTATATCCGGATATCCCGCAAG
AGGCCCGGCAGTACCGGCATAACCAAGCCTATGCCTACAGCATCCAGGGTGACGGTGCCGAGGATGACGA
TGAGCGCATTGTTAGATTTCATACACGGTGCCTGACTGCGTTAGCAATTTAACTGTGATAAACTACCGCA
TTAAAGCTTATCGATGATAAGCTGTCAAACATGAGAATTCTTGAAGACGAAAGGGCCTCGTGATACGCCT
ATTTTTATAGGTTAATGTCATGATAATAATGGTTTCTTAGACGTCAGGTGGCACTTTTCGGGGAAATGTG
CGCGGAACCCCTATTTGTTTATTTTTCTAAATACATTCAAATATGTATCCGCTCATGAGACAATAACCCT
GATAAATGCTTCAATAATATTGAAAAAGGAAGAGTATGAGTATTCAACATTTCCGTGTCGCCCTTATTCC
CTTTTTTGCGGCATTTTGCCTTCCTGTTTTTGCTCACCCAGAAACGCTGGTGAAAGTAAAAGATGCTGAA
GATCAGTTGGGTGCACGAGTGGGTTACATCGAACTGGATCTCAACAGCGGTAAGATCCTTGAGAGTTTTC
GCCCCGAAGAACGTTTTCCAATGATGAGCACTTTTAAAGTTCTGCTATGTGGCGCGGTATTATCCCGTGT
TGACGCCGGGCAAGAGCAACTCGGTCGCCGCATACACTATTCTCAGAATGACTTGGTTGAGTACTCACCA
GTCACAGAAAAGCATCTTACGGATGGCATGACAGTAAGAGAATTATGCAGTGCTGCCATAACCATGAGTG
ATAACACTGCGGCCAACTTACTTCTGACAACGATCGGAGGACCGAAGGAGCTAACCGCTTTTTTGCACAA
CATGGGGGATCATGTAACTCGCCTTGATCGTTGGGAACCGGAGCTGAATGAAGCCATACCAAACGACGAG
CGTGACACCACGATGCCTGCAGCAATGGCAACAACGTTGCGCAAACTATTAACTGGCGAACTACTTACTC
TAGCTTCCCGGCAACAATTAATAGACTGGATGGAGGCGGATAAAGTTGCAGGACCACTTCTGCGCTCGGC
CCTTCCGGCTGGCTGGTTTATTGCTGATAAATCTGGAGCCGGTGAGCGTGGGTCTCGCGGTATCATTGCA
GCACTGGGGCCAGATGGTAAGCCCTCCCGTATCGTAGTTATCTACACGACGGGGAGTCAGGCAACTATGG
ATGAACGAAATAGACAGATCGCTGAGATAGGTGCCTCACTGATTAAGCATTGGTAACTGTCAGACCAAGT
TTACTCATATATACTTTAGATTGATTTAAAACTTCATTTTTAATTTAAAAGGATCTAGGTGAAGATCCTT
TTTGATAATCTCATGACCAAAATCCCTTAACGTGAGTTTTCGTTCCACTGAGCGTCAGACCCCGTAGAAA
AGATCAAAGGATCTTCTTGAGATCCTTTTTTTCTGCGCGTAATCTGCTGCTTGCAAACAAAAAAACCACC
GCTACCAGCGGTGGTTTGTTTGCCGGATCAAGAGCTACCAACTCTTTTTCCGAAGGTAACTGGCTTCAGC
AGAGCGCAGATACCAAATACTGTCCTTCTAGTGTAGCCGTAGTTAGGCCACCACTTCAAGAACTCTGTAG
CACCGCCTACATACCTCGCTCTGCTAATCCTGTTACCAGTGGCTGCTGCCAGTGGCGATAAGTCGTGTCT
TACCGGGTTGGACTCAAGACGATAGTTACCGGATAAGGCGCAGCGGTCGGGCTGAACGGGGGGTTCGTGC
ACACAGCCCAGCTTGGAGCGAACGACCTACACCGAACTGAGATACCTACAGCGTGAGCTATGAGAAAGCG
CCACGCTTCCCGAAGGGAGAAAGGCGGACAGGTATCCGGTAAGCGGCAGGGTCGGAACAGGAGAGCGCAC
GAGGGAGCTTCCAGGGGGAAACGCCTGGTATCTTTATAGTCCTGTCGGGTTTCGCCACCTCTGACTTGAG
CGTCGATTTTTGTGATGCTCGTCAGGGGGGCGGAGCCTATGGAAAAACGCCAGCAACGCGGCCTTTTTAC
GGTTCCTGGCCTTTTGCTGGCCTTTTGCTCACATGTTCTTTCCTGCGTTATCCCCTGATTCTGTGGATAA
CCGTATTACCGCCTTTGAGTGAGCTGATACCGCTCGCCGCAGCCGAACGACCGAGCGCAGCGAGTCAGTG
AGCGAGGAAGCGGAAGAGCGCCTGATGCGGTATTTTCTCCTTACGCATCTGTGCGGTATTTCACACCGCA
TATATGGTGCACTCTCAGTACAATCTGCTCTGATGCCGCATAGTTAAGCCAGTATACACTCCGCTATCGC
TACGTGACTGGGTCATGGCTGCGCCCCGACACCCGCCAACACCCGCTGACGCGCCCTGACGGGCTTGTCT
GCTCCCGGCATCCGCTTACAGACAAGCTGTGACCGTCTCCGGGAGCTGCATGTGTCAGAGGTTTTCACCG
TCATCACCGAAACGCGCGAGGCAGCTGCGGTAAAGCTCATCAGCGTGGTCGTGAAGCGATTCACAGATGT
CTGCCTGTTCATCCGCGTCCAGCTCGTTGAGTTTCTCCAGAAGCGTTAATGTCTGGCTTCTGATAAAGCG
GGCCATGTTAAGGGCGGTTTTTTCCTGTTTGGTCACTGATGCCTCCGTGTAAGGGGGATTTCTGTTCATG
GGGGTAATGATACCGATGAAACGAGAGAGGATGCTCACGATACGGGTTACTGATGATGAACATGCCCGGT
TACTGGAACGTTGTGAGGGTAAACAACTGGCGGTATGGATGCGGCGGGACCAGAGAAAAATCACTCAGGG
TCAATGCCAGCGCTTCGTTAATACAGATGTAGGTGTTCCACAGGGTAGCCAGCAGCATCCTGCGATGCAG
ATCCGGAACATAATGGTGCAGGGCGCTGACTTCCGCGTTTCCAGACTTTACGAAACACGGAAACCGAAGA
CCATTCATGTTGTTGCTCAGGTCGCAGACGTTTTGCAGCAGCAGTCGCTTCACGTTCGCTCGCGTATCGG
TGATTCATTCTGCTAACCAGTAAGGCAACCCCGCCAGCCTAGCCGGGTCCTCAACGACAGGAGCACGATC
ATGCGCACCCGTGGCCAGGACCCAACGCTGCCCGAGATGCGCCGCGTGCGGCTGCTGGAGATGGCGGACG
CGATGGATATGTTCTGCCAAGGGTTGGTTTGCGCATTCACAGTTCTCCGCAAGAATTGATTGGCTCCAAT
TCTTGGAGTGGTGAATCCGTTAGCGAGGTGCCGCCGGCTTCCATTCAGGTCGAGGTGGCCCGGCTCCATG
CACCGCGACGCAACGCGGGGAGGCAGACAAGGTATAGGGCGGCGCCTACAATCCATGCCAACCCGTTCCA
TGTGCTCGCCGAGGCGGCATAAATCGCCGTGACGATCAGCGGTCCAGTGATCGAAGTTAGGCTGGTAAGA
GCCGCGAGCGATCCTTGAAGCTGTCCCTGATGGTCGTCATCTACCTGCCTGGACAGCATGGCCTGCAACG
CGGGCATCCCGATGCCGCCGGAAGCGAGAAGAATCATAATGGGGAAGGCCATCCAGCCTCGCGTCGCGAA
CGCCAGCAAGACGTAGCCCAGCGCGTCGGCCGCCATGCCGGCGATAATGGCCTGCTTCTCGCCGAAACGT
TTGGTGGCGGGACCAGTGACGAAGGCTTGAGCGAGGGCGTGCAAGATTCCGAATACCGCAAGCGACAGGC
CGATCATCGTCGCGCTCCAGCGAAAGCGGTCCTCGCCGAAAATGACCCAGAGCGCTGCCGGCACCTGTCC
TACGAGTTGCATGATAAAGAAGACAGTCATAAGTGCGGCGACGATAGTCATGCCCCGCGCCCACCGGAAG
GAGCTGACTGGGTTGAAGGCTCTCAAGGGCATCGGTCGAGATCCCGGTGCCTAATGAGTGAGCTAACTTA
CATTAATTGCGTTGCGCTCACTGCCCGCTTTCCAGTCGGGAAACCTGTCGTGCCAGCTGCATTAATGAAT
CGGCCAACGCGCGGGGAGAGGCGGTTTGCGTATTGGGCGCCAGGGTGGTTTTTCTTTTCACCAGTGAGAC
GGGCAACAGCTGATTGCCCTTCACCGCCTGGCCCTGAGAGAGTTGCAGCAAGCGGTCCACGCTGGTTTGC
CCCAGCAGGCGAAAATCCTGTTTGATGGTGGTTAACGGCGGGATATAACATGAGCTGTCTTCGGTATCGT
CGTATCCCACTACCGAGATATCCGCACCAACGCGCAGCCCGGACTCGGTAATGGCGCGCATTGCGCCCAG
CGCCATCTGATCGTTGGCAACCAGCATCGCAGTGGGAACGATGCCCTCATTCAGCATTTGCATGGTTTGT
TGAAAACCGGACATGGCACTCCAGTCGCCTTCCCGTTCCGCTATCGGCTGAATTTGATTGCGAGTGAGAT
ATTTATGCCAGCCAGCCAGACGCAGACGCGCCGAGACAGAACTTAATGGGCCCGCTAACAGCGCGATTTG
CTGGTGACCCAATGCGACCAGATGCTCCACGCCCAGTCGCGTACCGTCTTCATGGGAGAAAATAATACTG
TTGATGGGTGTCTGGTCAGAGACATCAAGAAATAACGCCGGAACATTAGTGCAGGCAGCTTCCACAGCAA
TGGCATCCTGGTCATCCAGCGGATAGTTAATGATCAGCCCACTGACGCGTTGCGCGAGAAGATTGTGCAC
CGCCGCTTTACAGGCTTCGACGCCGCTTCGTTCTACCATCGACACCACCACGCTGGCACCCAGTTGATCG
GCGCGAGATTTAATCGCCGCGACAATTTGCGACGGCGCGTGCAGGGCCAGACTGGAGGTGGCAACGCCAA
TCAGCAACGACTGTTTGCCCGCCAGTTGTTGTGCCACGCGGTTGGGAATGTAATTCAGCTCCGCCATCGC
CGCTTCCACTTTTTCCCGCGTTTTCGCAGAAACGTGGCTGGCCTGGTTCACCACGCGGGAAACGGTCTGA
TAAGAGACACCGGCATACTCTGCGACATCGTATAACGTTACTGGTTTCACATTCACCACCCTGAATTGAC
TCTCTTCCGGGCGCTATCATGCCATACCGCGAAAGGTTTTGCGCCATTCGATGGTGTCCGGGATCTCGAC
GCTCTCCCTTATGCGA
Features (pLannotate 1.2.2; 20 found; start..end, strand, type, name):
    281..299     +  promoter       T7 promoter: promoter for bacteriophage T7 RNA polymerase
    300..324     +  protein_bind   lac operator: The lac repressor binds to the lac operator to inhibit transcription in E. coli. This inhibition can be relieved by adding lactose or isopropyl-β-D-thiogalactopyranoside (IPTG). lac repressor encoded by lacI
    356..1069    +  CDS            Folding Reporter GFP: Folding Reporter GFP is a basic (constitutively fluorescent) green fluorescent protein published in 1999, derived from Aequorea victoria.
   1118..1300    +  CDS            RPOL_BPT7 (fragment): Experimental evidence at protein level: Swiss-Prot protein existence level 1. Highly processive DNA-dependent RNA polymerase that catalyzes the transcription of class II and class III viral genes. Recognizes a specific promoter sequence and enters first into an 'abortive phase' where very short transcripts are synthesized and released before proceeding to the processive transcription of long RNA chains. Unwinds the double-stranded DNA to expose the coding strand for templating. Participates in the initiation of viral DNA replication presumably by making primers accessible to the DNA polymerase
   1303..3765    +  CDS            RPOL_BPT7 (fragment): Experimental evidence at protein level: Swiss-Prot protein existence level 1. Highly processive DNA-dependent RNA polymerase that catalyzes the transcription of class II and class III viral genes. Recognizes a specific promoter sequence and enters first into an 'abortive phase' where very short transcripts are synthesized and released before proceeding to the processive transcription of long RNA chains. Unwinds the double-stranded DNA to expose the coding strand for templating. Participates in the initiation of viral DNA replication presumably by making primers accessible to the DNA polymerase
   3781..3830    +  CDS            SET1 (fragment): solubility-enhancement tag derived from T7 phage gene 10B
   3838..3885    +  terminator     T7 terminator: transcription terminator for bacteriophage T7 RNA polymerase
   3908..4012    -  CDS            TcR (fragment): tetracycline efflux protein; tet; confers resistance to tetracycline
   4060..4088    -  promoter       tet promoter: E. coli promoter for tetracycline efflux protein gene
   4201..4305    +  promoter       AmpR promoter: bla
   4306..5166    +  CDS            AmpR: β-lactamase; bla; confers resistance to ampicillin, carbenicillin, and related antibiotics
   5337..5925    +  rep_origin     ori: high-copy-number ColE1/pMB1/pBR322/pUC origin of replication
   6111..6253    -  misc_feature   bom: basis of mobility region from pBR322
   6355..6546    -  CDS            rop: Rop protein, which maintains plasmids at low copy number; rop
   6563..6943    +  CDS            YPB1_ECOLX: Protein predicted: Swiss-Prot protein existence level 4. From Escherichia coli.
   7185..7809    -  CDS            TcR (fragment): tetracycline efflux protein; tet; confers resistance to tetracycline
   7824..7845    -  protein_bind   CAP binding site: CAP binding activates transcription in the presence of cAMP. E. coli catabolite activator protein
   7858..8940    -  CDS            lacI: lac repressor; lacI; The lac repressor binds to the lac operator to inhibit transcription in E. coli. This inhibition can be relieved by adding lactose or isopropyl-β-D-thiogalactopyranoside (IPTG).
   8941..9018    -  promoter       lacI promoter: lacI
   9026..259     -  CDS            TcR (fragment) (across the origin): tetracycline efflux protein; tet; confers resistance to tetracycline
