[The description below was written by a language model from this plasmid's Addgene catalogue record and pLannotate feature annotations shown in this document.]
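Description:
pCFPT7 is a bacterial expression plasmid built on the Novagen pET15b backbone, carrying bacteriophage T7 RNA polymerase as its insert. It is propagated in E. coli under ampicillin selection (AmpR/β-lactamase with its own promoter) and replicates from a ColE1/pMB1-type origin. The pBR322-derived bom site and rop gene are also present, although the catalogue lists the plasmid as high copy. Several tetracycline-resistance fragments and the tet promoter are nonfunctional remnants of the pBR322 lineage. The depositor's full sequence is about 9 kb, consistent with the stated backbone of roughly 6 kb plus the insert.

The expression cassette begins with a T7 promoter immediately followed by a lac operator. This drives a fluorescent protein coding sequence, followed a short distance downstream by the T7 RNA polymerase coding region and then the T7 terminator. The polymerase is annotated as two adjacent fragments, which may reflect a small sequence difference from the reference. The annotation software labels the reporter as a GFP variant, but the plasmid name suggests a cyan variant of the same Aequorea family. The record does not state whether reporter and polymerase are fused or translated separately. A lacI gene with its own promoter supplies repressor that binds the operator, making the cassette inducible with IPTG.

Because T7 RNA polymerase is placed under its own cognate promoter, the construct forms a positive feedback loop: any polymerase produced increases transcription of its own gene, with fluorescence reporting circuit activity. This fits the associated publication on emergent bistability from a growth-modulating positive feedback circuit, so the plasmid serves as a synthetic biology tool for studying autoactivation and its interplay with host growth.
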