Addgene plasmid #28012: pCFPT7
Depositing lab: Lingchong You. Depositing organization: Duke University. Publication: Emergent bistability by a growth-modulating positive feedback circuit. Tan C, Marguet P, You L. Nat Chem Biol. 2009 Nov . 5(11):842-8. 10.1038/nchembio.218 PubMed 19801994.
Backbone
  Vector backbone: pET15b
  Backbone manufacturer: Novagen
  Backbone size w/o insert (bp): 6000
  Vector type: Bacterial Expression
Growth in bacteria
  Bacterial resistance: Ampicillin, 100 μg/mL
  Growth temperature: 37°C
  Growth strain: DH5alpha
  Growth instructions: MC4100Z1 37 degrees C
  Copy number: High Copy
Gene/Insert
  Gene/Insert name: T7 RNAP
  Species: T7 phage
  Insert size (bp): 2500
  Cloning method: Restriction Enzyme; 5′ cloning site NheI (not destroyed); 3′ cloning site AatII (not destroyed)
  Sequencing primers: 5′ T7
Terms and licenses: Academic/Nonprofit Terms; Industry Terms: Not Available to Industry
How to cite: pCFPT7 was a gift from Lingchong You (Addgene plasmid # 28012 ; http://n2t.net/addgene:28012 ; RRID:Addgene_28012)
