>Addgene plasmid #28012 | pCFPT7 | addgene partial sequence | sequence record 34313 | 28012 with T7
AAGAGGAGAAAGCTACCGCATGCGTAAAGGAGAAGAACTTTTCACTGGAGTTGTCCCAATTCTTGTTGAA
TTAGATGGTGATGTTAATGGGCACAAATTTTCTGTCAGTGGAGAGGGTGAAGGTGATGCAACATACGGAA
AACTTACCCTTAAATTTATTTGCACTACTGGAAAACTACCTGTTCCATGGCCAACACTTGTCACTACTTT
GACTTGGGGTGTTCAATGCTTTTCAAGATACCCAGATCATATGAAACGGCATGACTTTTTCAAGAGTGCC
ATGCCCGAAGGTTATGTACAGGAAAGAACTATATTTTTCAAAGATGACGGGAACTACAAGACACGTGCTG
AAGTCAAGTTTGAAGGTGATACCCTTGTTAATAGAATCGAGTTAAAAGGTATTGATTTTAAAGAAGATGG
AAACATTCTTGGACACAAATTGGAATACAACTATATTTCACACAATGTATACATCACTGCAGACAAACAA
AAGAATGGAATCAAAGCTCATTTCAAAATTAGACACAACATTGAAGATGGAAGCGTTCAACTAGCAGACC
ATTATCAACAAAATACTCCAATTGGCGATGGCCCTGTCCTTTTACCAGACAACCATTACCTGTCCACACA
ATCTGCCCTTTCGAAAGATCCCAACGAAAAGAGAGACCACATGGTCCTTCTTGAGTTTGTAACAGCTGCT
GGGATTACACATGGCATGGATGAACTATACAAATAAGAGCTCCATTAGCATCGCTAGCATTAAAGAGGAG
AAAGCTACCGCATGAACACGATTAACATCGCTAAGAACGACTTCTCTGACATCGAACTGGCTGCTATCCC
GTTCAACACTCTGGCTGACCATTACGGTGAGCGTTTAGCTCGCGAACAG
